Addgene plasmid #184924: pLX_305_Ovalbumin
Purpose: Lentiviral vector for expressing Ovalbumin. Also expresses the puromycin resistance gene as a selectable marker.
Depositing lab: Arlene Sharpe. Depositing organization: Harvard Medical School. Publication: Framework for in vivo T cell screens. Milling LE, Markson SC, Tjokrosurjo Q, Derosia NM, Streeter ISL, Hickok GH, Lemmen AM, Nguyen TH, Prathima P, Fithian W, Schwartz MA, Hacohen N, Doench JG, LaFleur MW, Sharpe AH. J Exp Med. 2024 Apr 1;221(4):e20230699. doi: 10.1084/jem.20230699. Epub 2024 Feb 27. PubMed 38411617.
Backbone
  Vector backbone: pLX_305
  Backbone manufacturer: Broad Institute Genetic Perturbation Platform
  Backbone size w/o insert (bp): 7555
  Total vector size (bp): 8716
  Modifications to backbone: Cloned in Ovalbumin after the PGK promoter.
  Vector type: Mammalian Expression, Lentiviral
Growth in bacteria
  Bacterial resistance: Ampicillin, 100 μg/mL
  Growth temperature: 37°C
  Growth strain: NEB Stable
  Copy number: High Copy
Gene/Insert
  Gene/Insert name: Ovalbumin
  Species: G. gallus (chicken)
  Insert size (bp): 1161
  Mutation: Our vector has an A188T mutation that does not impact SIINFEKL presentation or responses.
  GenBank ID: 396058
  Entrez Gene: OVAL (a.k.a. OVA, SERPINB14)
  Promoter: PGK
  Cloning method: Restriction Enzyme; 5′ cloning site NheI (not destroyed); 3′ cloning site AgeI (not destroyed)
  Sequencing primers: 5′ TAAGTCGGGAAGGTTCCTTGCG
Terms and licenses: Academic/Nonprofit Terms; Industry Terms: Not Available to Industry
How to cite: pLX_305_Ovalbumin was a gift from Arlene Sharpe (Addgene plasmid # 184924 ; http://n2t.net/addgene:184924 ; RRID:Addgene_184924)
