[The description below was written by a language model from this plasmid's Addgene catalogue record and pLannotate feature annotations shown in this document.]
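Description:
pLX_305_Ovalbumin is a lentiviral mammalian expression plasmid built on the pLX_305 backbone from the Broad Institute Genetic Perturbation Platform, with a total size of 8,716 bp. It is propagated in E. coli through a high-copy ColE1/pUC-type origin and selected with ampicillin via the β-lactamase gene. An f1 origin and remnants of a lac/T7/T3 cloning region are also present in the bacterial portion.

The viral genome is a third-generation, self-inactivating design. An RSV promoter fused to a truncated HIV-1 5' LTR drives genomic RNA production in packaging cells. This is followed by the Ψ packaging signal with a partial gag sequence, the Rev response element for Rev-dependent nuclear export, and a central polypurine tract that aids nuclear import. The genome ends in a ΔU3 3' LTR, which inactivates LTR promoter activity after integration, followed by an SV40 polyadenylation signal.

Two internal cassettes sit between the LTRs. An SV40 early promoter/origin region precedes a puromycin N-acetyltransferase gene, allowing puromycin selection of transduced cells. Downstream of the cPPT, the human PGK promoter drives the 1,161 bp chicken ovalbumin coding sequence, which was cloned between NheI and AgeI sites. A WPRE follows to enhance transcript stability and expression. The depositor notes an A188T substitution in ovalbumin that does not affect SIINFEKL presentation or responses.

The construct is used to generate cell lines stably expressing ovalbumin as a model antigen. The associated publication concerns a framework for in vivo T cell screens, so such lines presumably serve as targets for antigen-specific T cells, although the record does not spell this out.
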