Features (pLannotate 1.2.2; 29 found; start..end, strand, type, name):
     18..518     +  promoter       hPGK promoter: human phosphoglycerate kinase 1 promoter
    539..1699    +  CDS            ovalbumin: chicken ovalbumin
   1751..2339    +  misc_feature   WPRE: woodchuck hepatitis virus posttranscriptional regulatory element
   2390..2409    +  misc_feature   cPPT/CTS (fragment): central polypurine tract and central termination sequence of HIV-1
   2411..2644    +  LTR            3' LTR (ΔU3): self-inactivating 3' long terminal repeat (LTR) from HIV-1
   2722..2843    +  polyA_signal   SV40 poly(A) signal: SV40 polyadenylation signal
   2883..3018    +  rep_origin     SV40 ori: SV40 origin of replication
   3039..3057    -  promoter       T7 promoter: promoter for bacteriophage T7 RNA polymerase
   3065..3220    +  CDS            lacZα (fragment): LacZα fragment of β-galactosidase; lacZ fragment
   3225..3653    +  rep_origin     f1 ori (sequence partly withheld): f1 bacteriophage origin of replication; arrow indicates direction of (+) strand synthesis
   3706..3810    +  promoter       AmpR promoter: bla
   3811..4671    +  CDS            AmpR: β-lactamase; bla; confers resistance to ampicillin, carbenicillin, and related antibiotics
   4842..5430    +  rep_origin     ori: high-copy-number ColE1/pMB1/pBR322/pUC origin of replication
   5613..5705    +  CDS            lacI (fragment): lac repressor; lacI; The lac repressor binds to the lac operator to inhibit transcription in E. coli. This inhibition can be relieved by adding lactose or isopropyl-β-D-thiogalactopyranoside (IPTG).
   5718..5739    +  protein_bind   CAP binding site: CAP binding activates transcription in the presence of cAMP. E. coli catabolite activator protein
   5754..5784    +  promoter       lac promoter: promoter for the E. coli lac operon
   5792..5808    +  protein_bind   lac operator: The lac repressor binds to the lac operator to inhibit transcription in E. coli. This inhibition can be relieved by adding lactose or isopropyl-β-D-thiogalactopyranoside (IPTG). lac repressor encoded by lacI
   5853..5871    +  promoter       T3 promoter: promoter for bacteriophage T3 RNA polymerase
   5899..6125    +  promoter       RSV promoter: Rous sarcoma virus enhancer/promoter
   6126..6306    +  LTR            5' LTR (truncated): truncated 5' long terminal repeat (LTR) from HIV-1
   6353..6478    +  misc_feature   HIV-1 Ψ: packaging signal of human immunodeficiency virus type 1
   6462..6825    +  CDS            HIV-1 gag (fragment): gag protein from human immunodeficiency virus 1; gag
   6971..7204    +  misc_feature   RRE: The Rev response element (RRE) of HIV-1 allows for Rev-dependent mRNA export from the nucleus to the cytoplasm.
   7581..7607    +  CDS            Rev (fragment): human immunodeficiency virus 1 (HIV-1) Rev protein; rev; enhances nuclear export of unspliced and incompletely spliced viral mRNAs
   7614..7637    +  promoter       SV40 promoter (fragment): SV40 early promoter
   7638..7709    +  promoter       SV40 promoter (fragment): SV40 enhancer and early promoter
   7733..7868    +  rep_origin     SV40 ori: SV40 origin of replication
   7914..8510    +  CDS            PuroR (fragment): puromycin N-acetyltransferase; pac from Streptomyces; confers resistance to puromycin
   8559..8676    +  misc_feature   cPPT/CTS: central polypurine tract and central termination sequence of HIV-1
>Addgene plasmid #184924 | pLX_305_Ovalbumin | addgene full sequence | sequence record 362665 | Addgene NGS Result
GGCTCGAGGCCTGCAGGTTGCGCCTTTTCCAAGGCAGCCCTGGGTTTGCGCAGGGACGCGGCTGCTCTGG
GCGTGGTTCCGGGAAACGCAGCGGCGCCGACCCTGGGTCTCGCACATTCTTCACGTCCGTTCGCAGCGTC
ACCCGGATCTTCGCCGCTACCCTTGTGGGCCCCCCGGCGACGCTTCCTGCTCCGCCCCTAAGTCGGGAAG
GTTCCTTGCGGTTCGCGGCGTGCCGGACGTGACAAACGGAAGCCGCACGTCTCACTAGTACCCTCGCAGA
CGGACAGCGCCAGGGAGCAATGGCAGCGCGCCGACCGCGATGGGCTGTGGCCAATAGCGGCTGCTCAGCA
GGGCGCGCCGAGAGCAGCGGCCGGGAAGGGGCGGTGCGGGAGGCGGGGTGTGGGGCGGTAGTGTGGGCCC
TGTTCCTGCCCGCGCGGTGTTCCGCATTCTGCAAGCCTCCGGAGCGCACGTCGGCAGTCGGCTCCCTCGT
TGACCGAATCACCGACCTCTCTCCCCAGGGGCTAGCATCGATTGATCAATGGGCTCCATCGGCGCAGCAA
GCATGGAATTTTGTTTTGATGTATTCAAGGAGCTCAAAGTCCACCATGCCAATGAGAACATCTTCTACTG
CCCCATTGCCATCATGTCAGCTCTAGCCATGGTATACCTGGGTGCAAAAGACAGCACCAGGACACAGATA
AATAAGGTTGTTCGCTTTGATAAACTTCCAGGATTCGGAGACAGTATTGAAGCTCAGTGTGGCACATCTG
TAAACGTTCACTCTTCACTTAGAGACATCCTCAACCAAATCACCAAACCAAATGATGTTTATTCGTTCAG
CCTTGCCAGTAGACTTTATGCTGAAGAGAGATACCCAATCCTGCCAGAATACTTGCAGTGTGTGAAGGAA
CTGTATAGAGGAGGCTTGGAACCTATCAACTTTCAAACAGCTGCAGATCAAGCCAGAGAGCTCATCAATT
CCTGGGTAGAAAGTCAGACAAATGGAATTATCAGAAATGTCCTTCAGCCAAGCTCCGTGGATTCTCAAAC
TGCAATGGTTCTGGTTAATGCCATTGTCTTCAAAGGACTGTGGGAGAAAACATTTAAGGATGAAGACACA
CAAGCAATGCCTTTCAGAGTGACTGAGCAAGAAAGCAAACCTGTGCAGATGATGTACCAGATTGGTTTAT
TTAGAGTGGCATCAATGGCTTCTGAGAAAATGAAGATCCTGGAGCTTCCATTTGCCAGTGGGACAATGAG
CATGTTGGTGCTGTTGCCTGATGAAGTCTCAGGCCTTGAGCAGCTTGAGAGTATAATCAACTTTGAAAAA
CTGACTGAATGGACCAGTTCTAATGTTATGGAAGAGAGGAAGATCAAAGTGTACTTACCTCGCATGAAGA
TGGAGGAAAAATACAACCTCACATCTGTCTTAATGGCTATGGGCATTACTGACGTGTTTAGCTCTTCAGC
CAATCTGTCTGGCATCTCCTCAGCAGAGAGCCTGAAGATATCTCAAGCTGTCCATGCAGCACATGCAGAA
ATCAATGAAGCAGGCAGAGAGGTGGTAGGGTCAGCAGAGGCTGGAGTGGATGCTGCAAGCGTCTCTGAAG
AATTTAGGGCTGACCATCCATTCCTCTTCTGTATCAAGCACATCGCAACCAACGCCGTTCTCTTCTTTGG
CAGATGTGTTTCCCCTTAATACCGGTTAGTAATGAACTAGTTAAGTCGACAATCAACGCGTTAAGTCGAC
AATCAACCTCTGGATTACAAAATTTGTGAAAGATTGACTGGTATTCTTAACTATGTTGCTCCTTTTACGC
TATGTGGATACGCTGCTTTAATGCCTTTGTATCATGCTATTGCTTCCCGTATGGCTTTCATTTTCTCCTC
CTTGTATAAATCCTGGTTGCTGTCTCTTTATGAGGAGTTGTGGCCCGTTGTCAGGCAACGTGGCGTGGTG
TGCACTGTGTTTGCTGACGCAACCCCCACTGGTTGGGGCATTGCCACCACCTGTCAGCTCCTTTCCGGGA
CTTTCGCTTTCCCCCTCCCTATTGCCACGGCGGAACTCATCGCCGCCTGCCTTGCCCGCTGCTGGACAGG
GGCTCGGCTGTTGGGCACTGACAATTCCGTGGTGTTGTCGGGGAAATCATCGTCCTTTCCTTGGCTGCTC
GCCTGTGTTGCCACCTGGATTCTGCGCGGGACGTCCTTCTGCTACGTCCCTTCGGCCCTCAATCCAGCGG
ACCTTCCTTCCCGCGGCCTGCTGCCGGCTCTGCGGCCTCTTCCGCGTCTTCGCCTTCGCCCTCAGACGAG
TCGGATCTCCCTTTGGGCCGCCTCCCCGCGTCGACTTTAAGACCAATGACTTACAAGGCAGCTGTAGATC
TTAGCCACTTTTTAAAAGAAAAGGGGGGACTGGAAGGGCTAATTCACTCCCAACGAAGACAAGATCTGCT
TTTTGCTTGTACTGGGTCTCTCTGGTTAGACCAGATCTGAGCCTGGGAGCTCTCTGGCTAACTAGGGAAC
CCACTGCTTAAGCCTCAATAAAGCTTGCCTTGAGTGCTTCAAGTAGTGTGTGCCCGTCTGTTGTGTGACT
CTGGTAACTAGAGATCCCTCAGACCCTTTTAGTCAGTGTGGAAAATCTCTAGCAGTACGTATAGTAGTTC
ATGTCATCTTATTATTCAGTATTTATAACTTGCAAAGAAATGAATATCAGAGAGTGAGAGGAACTTGTTT
ATTGCAGCTTATAATGGTTACAAATAAAGCAATAGCATCACAAATTTCACAAATAAAGCATTTTTTTCAC
TGCATTCTAGTTGTGGTTTGTCCAAACTCATCAATGTATCTTATCATGTCTGGCTCTAGCTATCCCGCCC
CTAACTCCGCCCATCCCGCCCCTAACTCCGCCCAGTTCCGCCCATTCTCCGCCCCATGGCTGACTAATTT
TTTTTATTTATGCAGAGGCCGAGGCCGCCTCGGCCTCTGAGCTATTCCAGAAGTAGTGAGGAGGCTTTTT
TGGAGGCCTAGGGACGTACCCAATTCGCCCTATAGTGAGTCGTATTACGCGCGCTCACTGGCCGTCGTTT
TACAACGTCGTGACTGGGAAAACCCTGGCGTTACCCAACTTAATCGCCTTGCAGCACATCCCCCTTTCGC
CAGCTGGCGTAATAGCGAAGAGGCCCGCACCGATCGCCCTTCCCAACAGTTGCGCAGCCTGAATGGCGAA
TGGG
[124 nt withheld, positions 3225-3348]
C
[91 nt withheld, positions 3350-3440]
A
[49 nt withheld, positions 3442-3490]
CCTTTGACGTTGGAGTCCACGTTCTTT
[37 nt withheld, positions 3518-3554]
ACCCTATCTCGGTCTATTCTTTTGATTTATAAGGGATTTTGCCGATTTCGGCCTATTGGTTAAAAAATGA
GCTGATTTAACAAAAATTTAACGCGAATTTTAACAAAATATTAACGCTTACAATTTAGGTGGCACTTTTC
GGGGAAATGTGCGCGGAACCCCTATTTGTTTATTTTTCTAAATACATTCAAATATGTATCCGCTCATGAG
ACAATAACCCTGATAAATGCTTCAATAATATTGAAAAAGGAAGAGTATGAGTATTCAACATTTCCGTGTC
GCCCTTATTCCCTTTTTTGCGGCATTTTGCCTTCCTGTTTTTGCTCACCCAGAAACGCTGGTGAAAGTAA
AAGATGCTGAAGATCAGTTGGGTGCACGAGTGGGTTACATCGAACTGGATCTCAACAGCGGTAAGATCCT
TGAGAGTTTTCGCCCCGAAGAACGTTTTCCAATGATGAGCACTTTTAAAGTTCTGCTATGTGGCGCGGTA
TTATCCCGTATTGACGCCGGGCAAGAGCAACTCGGTCGCCGCATACACTATTCTCAGAATGACTTGGTTG
AGTACTCACCAGTCACAGAAAAGCATCTTACGGATGGCATGACAGTAAGAGAATTATGCAGTGCTGCCAT
AACCATGAGTGATAACACTGCGGCCAACTTACTTCTGACAACGATCGGAGGACCGAAGGAGCTAACCGCT
TTTTTGCACAACATGGGGGATCATGTAACTCGCCTTGATCGTTGGGAACCGGAGCTGAATGAAGCCATAC
CAAACGACGAGCGTGACACCACGATGCCTGTAGCAATGGCAACAACGTTGCGCAAACTATTAACTGGCGA
ACTACTTACTCTAGCTTCCCGGCAACAATTAATAGACTGGATGGAGGCGGATAAAGTTGCAGGACCACTT
CTGCGCTCGGCCCTTCCGGCTGGCTGGTTTATTGCTGATAAATCTGGAGCCGGTGAGCGTGGGTCTCGCG
GTATCATTGCAGCACTGGGGCCAGATGGTAAGCCCTCCCGTATCGTAGTTATCTACACGACGGGGAGTCA
GGCAACTATGGATGAACGAAATAGACAGATCGCTGAGATAGGTGCCTCACTGATTAAGCATTGGTAACTG
TCAGACCAAGTTTACTCATATATACTTTAGATTGATTTAAAACTTCATTTTTAATTTAAAAGGATCTAGG
TGAAGATCCTTTTTGATAATCTCATGACCAAAATCCCTTAACGTGAGTTTTCGTTCCACTGAGCGTCAGA
CCCCGTAGAAAAGATCAAAGGATCTTCTTGAGATCCTTTTTTTCTGCGCGTAATCTGCTGCTTGCAAACA
AAAAAACCACCGCTACCAGCGGTGGTTTGTTTGCCGGATCAAGAGCTACCAACTCTTTTTCCGAAGGTAA
CTGGCTTCAGCAGAGCGCAGATACCAAATACTGTTCTTCTAGTGTAGCCGTAGTTAGGCCACCACTTCAA
GAACTCTGTAGCACCGCCTACATACCTCGCTCTGCTAATCCTGTTACCAGTGGCTGCTGCCAGTGGCGAT
AAGTCGTGTCTTACCGGGTTGGACTCAAGACGATAGTTACCGGATAAGGCGCAGCGGTCGGGCTGAACGG
GGGGTTCGTGCACACAGCCCAGCTTGGAGCGAACGACCTACACCGAACTGAGATACCTACAGCGTGAGCT
ATGAGAAAGCGCCACGCTTCCCGAAGGGAGAAAGGCGGACAGGTATCCGGTAAGCGGCAGGGTCGGAACA
GGAGAGCGCACGAGGGAGCTTCCAGGGGGAAACGCCTGGTATCTTTATAGTCCTGTCGGGTTTCGCCACC
TCTGACTTGAGCGTCGATTTTTGTGATGCTCGTCAGGGGGGCGGAGCCTATGGAAAAACGCCAGCAACGC
GGCCTTTTTACGGTTCCTGGCCTTTTGCTGGCCTTTTGCTCACATGTTCTTTCCTGCGTTATCCCCTGAT
TCTGTGGATAACCGTATTACCGCCTTTGAGTGAGCTGATACCGCTCGCCGCAGCCGAACGACCGAGCGCA
GCGAGTCAGTGAGCGAGGAAGCGGAAGAGCGCCCAATACGCAAACCGCCTCTCCCCGCGCGTTGGCCGAT
TCATTAATGCAGCTGGCACGACAGGTTTCCCGACTGGAAAGCGGGCAGTGAGCGCAACGCAATTAATGTG
AGTTAGCTCACTCATTAGGCACCCCAGGCTTTACACTTTATGCTTCCGGCTCGTATGTTGTGTGGAATTG
TGAGCGGATAACAATTTCACACAGGAAACAGCTATGACCATGATTACGCCAAGCGCGCAATTAACCCTCA
CTAAAGGGAACAAAAGCTGGAGCTGCAAGCTTAATGTAGTCTTATGCAATACTCTTGTAGTCTTGCAACA
TGGTAACGATGAGTTAGCAACATGCCTTACAAGGAGAGAAAAAGCACCGTGCATGCCGATTGGTGGAAGT
AAGGTGGTACGATCGTGCCTTATTAGGAAGGCAACAGACGGGTCTGACATGGATTGGACGAACCACTGAA
TTGCCGCATTGCAGAGATATTGTATTTAAGTGCCTAGCTCGATACATAAACGGGTCTCTCTGGTTAGACC
AGATCTGAGCCTGGGAGCTCTCTGGCTAACTAGGGAACCCACTGCTTAAGCCTCAATAAAGCTTGCCTTG
AGTGCTTCAAGTAGTGTGTGCCCGTCTGTTGTGTGACTCTGGTAACTAGAGATCCCTCAGACCCTTTTAG
TCAGTGTGGAAAATCTCTAGCAGTGGCGCCCGAACAGGGACTTGAAAGCGAAAGGGAAACCAGAGGAGCT
CTCTCGACGCAGGACTCGGCTTGCTGAAGCGCGCACGGCAAGAGGCGAGGGGCGGCGACTGGTGAGTACG
CCAAAAATTTTGACTAGCGGAGGCTAGAAGGAGAGAGATGGGTGCGAGAGCGTCAGTATTAAGCGGGGGA
GAATTAGATCGCGATGGGAAAAAATTCGGTTAAGGCCAGGGGGAAAGAAAAAATATAAATTAAAACATAT
AGTATGGGCAAGCAGGGAGCTAGAACGATTCGCAGTTAATCCTGGCCTGTTAGAAACATCAGAAGGCTGT
AGACAAATACTGGGACAGCTACAACCATCCCTTCAGACAGGATCAGAAGAACTTAGATCATTATATAATA
CAGTAGCAACCCTCTATTGTGTGCATCAAAGGATAGAGATAAAAGACACCAAGGAAGCTTTAGACAAGAT
AGAGGAAGAGCAAAACAAAAGTAAGACCACCGCACAGCAAGCGGCCGCTGATCTTCAGACCTGGAGGAGG
AGATATGAGGGACAATTGGAGAAGTGAATTATATAAATATAAAGTAGTAAAAATTGAACCATTAGGAGTA
GCACCCACCAAGGCAAAGAGAAGAGTGGTGCAGAGAGAAAAAAGAGCAGTGGGAATAGGAGCTTTGTTCC
TTGGGTTCTTGGGAGCAGCAGGAAGCACTATGGGCGCAGCGTCAATGACGCTGACGGTACAGGCCAGACA
ATTATTGTCTGGTATAGTGCAGCAGCAGAACAATTTGCTGAGGGCTATTGAGGCGCAACAGCATCTGTTG
CAACTCACAGTCTGGGGCATCAAGCAGCTCCAGGCAAGAATCCTGGCTGTGGAAAGATACCTAAAGGATC
AACAGCTCCTGGGGATTTGGGGTTGCTCTGGAAAACTCATTTGCACCACTGCTGTGCCTTGGAATGCTAG
TTGGAGTAATAAATCTCTGGAACAGATTTGGAATCACACGACCTGGATGGAGTGGGACAGAGAAATTAAC
AATTACACAAGCTTAATACACTCCTTAATTGAAGAATCGCAAAACCAGCAAGAAAAGAATGAACAAGAAT
TATTGGAATTAGATAAATGGGCAAGTTTGTGGAATTGGTTTAACATAACAAATTGGCTGTGGTATATAAA
ATTATTCATAATGATAGTAGGAGGCTTGGTAGGTTTAAGAATAGTTTTTGCTGTACTTTCTATAGTGAAT
AGAGTTAGGCAGGGATATTCACCATTATCGTTTCAGACCCACCTCCCAACCCCGAGGGGACCCATGCATT
GCATCTCAATTAGTCAGCAACCAGGTGTGGAAAGTCCCCAGGCTCCCCAGCAGGCAGAAGTATGCAAAGC
ATGCGTCTCAATTAGTCAGCAACCATAGTCCCGCCCCTAACTCCGCCCATCCCGCCCCTAACTCCGCCCA
GTTCCGCCCATTCTCCGCCCCATGGCTGACTAATTTTTTTTATTTATGCAGAGGCCGAGGCCGCCTCGGC
CTCTGAGCTATTCCAGAAGTAGTGAGGAGGCTTTTTTGGAGGCCTAGGCTTTTGCAAAAAGCTTTCTAGA
GGTACCACCGGAGCTTACCATGACCGAGTACAAGCCCACGGTGCGCCTCGCCACCCGCGACGACGTCCCC
AGGGCCGTACGCACCCTCGCCGCCGCGTTCGCCGACTACCCCGCCACGCGCCACACCGTCGATCCGGACC
GCCACATCGAGCGGGTCACCGAGCTGCAAGAACTCTTCCTCACGCGCGTCGGGCTCGACATCGGCAAGGT
GTGGGTCGCGGACGACGGCGCCGCCGTGGCGGTCTGGACCACGCCGGAGAGCGTCGAAGCGGGGGCGGTG
TTCGCCGAGATCGGCCCGCGCATGGCCGAGTTGAGCGGTTCCCGGCTGGCCGCGCAGCAACAGATGGAAG
GCCTCCTGGCGCCGCACCGGCCCAAGGAGCCCGCGTGGTTCCTGGCCACCGTCGGCGTCTCGCCCGACCA
CCAGGGCAAGGGTCTGGGCAGCGCCGTCGTGCTCCCCGGAGTGGAGGCGGCCGAGCGCGCCGGGGTGCCC
GCCTTCCTGGAGACCTCCGCGCCCCGCAACCTCCCCTTCTACGAGCGGCTCGGCTTCACCGTCACCGCCG
ACGTCGAGGTGCCCGAAGGACCGCGCACCTGGTGCATGACCCGCAAGCCCGGTGCCAGTTAACGAATTCT
AGATCTTGAGACAAATGGCAGTATTCATCCACAATTTTAAAAGAAAAGGGGGGATTGGGGGGTACAGTGC
AGGGGAAAGAATAGTAGACATAATAGCAACAGACATACAAACTAAAGAATTACAAAAACAAATTACAAAA
ATTCAAAATTTTCGGGTTTATTACAGGGACAGCAGAGATCCACTTTGGCGCC
